>Addgene plasmid #100276 | pAAV-U6sgp53-mTSG-GFAPCre | addgene full sequence | sequence record 202696 | Addgene NGS Result
CCTGCAGGCAGCTGCGCGCTCGCTCGCTCACTGAGGCCGCCCGGGCGTCGGGCGACCTTTGGTCGCCCGG
CCTCAGTGAGCGAGCGAGCGCGCAGAGAGGGAGTGGCCAACTCCATCACTAGGGGTTCCTGCGGCCGCAC
GCGTGAGGGCCTATTTCCCATGATTCCTTCATATTTGCATATACGATACAAGGCTGTTAGAGAGATAATT
GGAATTAATTTGACTGTAAACACAAAGATATTAGTACAAAATACGTGACGTAGAAAGTAATAATTTCTTG
GGTAGTTTGCAGTTTTAAAATTATGTTTTAAAATGGACTATCATATGCTTACCGTAACTTGAAAGTATTT
CGATTTCTTGGCTTTATATATCTTGTGGAAAGGACGAAACACCGTGTAATAGCTCCTGCATGGGTTTTAG
AGCTAGAAATAGCAAGTTAAAATAAGGCTAGTCCGTTATCAACTTGAAAAAGTGGCACCGAGTCGGTGCT
TTTTTTCTAGAAGAGGGCCTATTTCCCATGATTCCTTCATATTTGCATATACGATACAAGGCTGTTAGAG
AGATAATTGGAATTAATTTGACTGTAAACACAAAGATATTAGTACAAAATACGTGACGTAGAAAGTAATA
ATTTCTTGGGTAGTTTGCAGTTTTAAAATTATGTTTTAAAATGGACTATCATATGCTTACCGTAACTTGA
AAGTATTTCGATTTCTTGGCTTTATATATCTTGTGGAAAGGACGAAACACCGGGTGTGGAGGTGTCTGAT
GGTTTTAGAGCTAGAAATAGCAAGTTAAAATAAGGCTAGTCCGTTATCAACTTGAAAAAGTGGCACCGAG
TCGGTGCTTTTTTGGTACCCCCACCTCCCTCTCTGTGCTCGCCGGGCGTACGGCCACCATGCCCAAGAAG
AAGAGGAAGGTGTCCAATCTCCTGACTGTTCACCAGAACCTCGCAGTGGCGCACAACTGTAATTCCAGCA
CTTTGGGAGGCTGATGTGGAAGGATCACTTGAGCCCAGAAGTTCTAGACCAGCCTGGGCAACATGGCAAG
ACCCTATCTCTACAAAAAAAGTTAAAAAATCAGCCACGTGTGGTGACACACACCTGTAGTCCCAGCTATT
CAGGAGGCTGAGGTGAGGGGATCACTTAAGGCTGGGAGGTTGAGGCTGCAGTGAGTCGTGGTTGCGCCAC
TGCACTCCAGCCTGGGCAACAGTGAGACCCTGTCTMAAAAGACAAAAAAAAAAAAAAAAAAAAAAAGAAC
ATATCCTGGTGTGGAGTAGGGGACGCTGCTCTGACAGAGGCTCGGGGGCCTGAGCTGGCTCTGTGAGCTG
GGGAGGAGGCAGACAGCCAGGCCTTGTCTGCAAGCAGACCTGGCAGCATTGGGCTGGCCGCCCCCCAGGG
CCTCCTCTTCATGCCCAGTGAATGACTCACCTTGGCACAGACACAATGTTCGGGGTGGGCACAGTGCCTG
CTTCCCGCCGCACCCCAGCCCCCCTCAAATGCCTTCCGAGAAGCCCATTGAGCAGGGGGCTTGCATTGCA
CCCCAGCCTGACAGCCTGGCATCTTGGGATAAAAGCAGCACAGCCCCCTAGGGGCTGCCCTTGCTGTGTG
GCGCCACCGGCGGTGGAGAACAAGGCTCTATTCAGCCTGTGCCCAGGAAAGGGGATCAGGGGATGCCCAG
GCATGGACAGTGGGTGGCAGGGGGGGAGAGGAGGGCTGTCTGCTTCCCAGAAGTCCAAGGACACAAATGG
GTGAGGGGACTGGGCAGGGTTCTGACCCTGTGGGACCAGAGTGGAGGGCGTAGATGGACCTGAAGTCTCC
AGGGACAACAGGGCCCAGGTCTCAGGCTCCTAGTTGGGCCCAGTGGCTCCAGCGTTTCCAAACCCATCCA
TCCCCAGAGGTTCTTCCCATCTCTCCAGGCTGATGTGTGGGAACTCGAGGAAATAAATCTCCAGTGGGAG
ACGGAGGGGTGGCCAGGGAAACGGGGCGCTGCAGGAATAAAGACGAGCCAGCACAGCCAGCTCATGTGTA
ACGGCTTTGTGGAGCTGTCAAGGCCTGGTCTCTGGGAGAGAGGCACAGGGAGGCCAGACAAGGAAGGGGT
GACCTGGAGGGACAGATCCAGGGGCTAAAGTCCTGATAAGGCAAGAGAGTGCCGGCCCCCTCTTGCCCTA
TCAGGACCTCCACTGCCACATAGAGGCCATGATTGACCCTTAGACAAAGGGCTGGTGTCCAATCCCAGCC
CCCAGCCCCAGAACTCCAGGGAATGAATGGGCAGAGAGCAGGAATGTGGGACATCTGTGTTCAAGGGAAG
GACTCCAGGAGTCTGCTGGGAATGAGGCCTAGTAGGAAATGAGGTGGCCCTTGAGGGTACAGAACAGGTT
CATTCTTCGCCAAATTCCCAGCACCTTGCAGGCACTTACAGCTGAGTGAGATAATGCCTGGGTTATGAAA
TCAAAAAGTTGGAAAGCAGGTCAGAGGTCATCTGGTACAGCCCTTCCTTCCCTTTTTTTTTTTTTTTTTT
TTTGAGACAAGGTCTCTCTCTGTTGCCCAGGCTGGAGTGGCGCAAACACAGCTCACTGCAGCCTCAACCT
ACTGGGCTCAAGCAATCCTCCARCCTCAGCCTCCCAAAGTGCTGGGATTACAAGCATGAGCCACCCCACT
CAGCCCTTTCCTTCCTTTTTAATTGATGCATAATAATTGTAAGTATTCATCATGGTCCAACCAACCCTTT
CTTGACCCACCTTCCTAGAGAGAGGGTCCTCTTGCTTCAGCGGTCAGGGCCCCAGACCCATGGTCTGGCT
CCAGGTACCACCTGCCTCATGCAGGAGTTGGCGTGCCCAGGAAGCTCTGCCTCTGGGCACAGTGACCTCA
GTGGGGTGAGGGGAGCTCTCCCCATAGCYTTTATATATCTTGTGGAAAGGACGAAACACCGGGTGTGGAG
GTGTCTGATGGTTTTAGAGCTAGAAATAGCAAGTTAAAATAAGGCTAGTCCGTTATCAACTTGAAAAAGT
GGCACCGAGTCGGTGCTTTTTTGGTACCCCCACCTCCCTCTCTGTGCTCGCCGGGCGTACGGCCACCATG
CCCAAGAAGAAGAGGAAGGTGTCCAATCTCCTGACTGTTCACCAGAACCTCCCTGCGCTGCCAGTAGATG
CCACTAGCGATGAGGTCAGGAAAAATCTCATGGATATGTTTAGGGATAGACAGGCGTTTTCTGAACACAC
CTGGAAAATGCTGCTTAGCGTGTGCCGATCCTGGGCAGCCTGGTGTAAGCTGAACAATCGCAAATGGTTC
CCCGCCGAGCCGGAGGACGTGCGCGATTACCTGCTGTATCTCCAGGCAAGAGGGCTGGCTGTCAAGACTA
TCCAGCAGCACTTGGGCCAACTGAATATGCTGCATCGACGCAGCGGGCTCCCCCGGCCTAGCGATTCAAA
CGCAGTCTCCCTTGTTATGAGGAGAATTAGAAAGGAAAACGTAGATGCGGGTGAGAGGGCTAAGCAGGCT
CTCGCTTTTGAGCGGACTGATTTCGACCAGGTCAGATCCCTGATGGAGAACAGCGATCGGTGCCAGGACA
TCAGGAACCTCGCATTTCTGGGAATTGCATATAACACACTTCTGCGCATAGCTGAGATCGCCCGGATCAG
AGTGAAAGACATCAGTCGAACGGACGGCGGCCGGATGCTTATTCATATTGGACGCACAAAGACATTGGTC
AGCACCGCTGGCGTTGAAAAGGCCTTGTCCCTGGGCGTAACGAAGCTGGTGGAAAGATGGATCTCAGTGT
CCGGCGTGGCTGACGACCCTAATAATTACTTGTTCTGTCGAGTGAGAAAAAACGGAGTCGCCGCGCCCTC
TGCCACCAGCCAATTGAGTACACGGGCCCTTGAAGGGATCTTTGAGGCAACCCACCGACTCATATACGGA
GCCAAGGATGACAGTGGCCAGAGGTATCTCGCCTGGTCAGGTCATTCTGCTAGGGTGGGGGCCGCACGAG
ACATGGCGCGGGCAGGAGTCTCCATACCAGAGATTATGCAAGCTGGAGGTTGGACAAATGTGAACATCGT
TATGAACTATATCCGCAATCTTGACTCTGAAACCGGGGCCATGGTGAGACTGCTCGAAGATGGTGACTAC
CCATACGATGTTCCAGATTACGCTTAAGAATTCGATATCAAGCTTAATAAAAGATCTTTATTTTCATTAG
ATCTGTGTGTTGGTTTTTTGTGTGGTAACCACGTGCGGACCGAGCGGCCGCAGGAACCCCTAGTGATGGA
GTTGGCCACTCCCTCTCTGCGCGCTCGCTCGCTCACTGAGGCCGGGCGACCAAAGGTCGCCCGACGCCCG
GGCTTTGCCCGGGCGGCCTCAGTGAGCGAGCGAGCGCGCAGCTGCCTGCAGGGGCGCCTGATGCGGTATT
TTCTCCTTACGCATCTGTGCGGTATTTCACACCGCATA
[95 nt withheld, positions 4449-4543]
T
[46 nt withheld, positions 4545-4590]
C
[141 nt withheld, positions 4592-4732]
CCTTTGACGTTGGAGTCCACGTTCTTT
[37 nt withheld, positions 4760-4796]
ACTCTATCTCGGGCTATTCTTTTGATTTATAAGGGATTTTGCCGATTTCGGTCTATTGGTTAAAAAATGA
GCTGATTTAACAAAAATTTAACGCGAATTTTAACAAAATATTAACGTTTACAATTTTATGGTGCACTCTC
AGTACAATCTGCTCTGATGCCGCATAGTTAAGCCAGCCCCGACACCCGCCAACACCCGCTGACGCGCCCT
GACGGGCTTGTCTGCTCCCGGCATCCGCTTACAGACAAGCTGTGACCGTCTCCGGGAGCTGCATGTGTCA
GAGGTTTTCACCGTCATCACCGAAACGCGCGAGACGAAAGGGCCTCGTGATACGCCTATTTTTATAGGTT
AATGTCATGATAATAATGGTTTCTTAGACGTCAGGTGGCACTTTTCGGGGAAATGTGCGCGGAACCCCTA
TTTGTTTATTTTTCTAAATACATTCAAATATGTATCCGCTCATGAGACAATAACCCTGATAAATGCTTCA
ATAATATTGAAAAAGGAAGAGTATGAGTATTCAACATTTCCGTGTCGCCCTTATTCCCTTTTTTGCGGCA
TTTTGCCTTCCTGTTTTTGCTCACCCAGAAACGCTGGTGAAAGTAAAAGATGCTGAAGATCAGTTGGGTG
CACGAGTGGGTTACATCGAACTGGATCTCAACAGCGGTAAGATCCTTGAGAGTTTTCGCCCCGAAGAACG
TTTTCCAATGATGAGCACTTTTAAAGTTCTGCTATGTGGCGCGGTATTATCCCGTATTGACGCCGGGCAA
GAGCAACTCGGTCGCCGCATACACTATTCTCAGAATGACTTGGTTGAGTACTCACCAGTCACAGAAAAGC
ATCTTACGGATGGCATGACAGTAAGAGAATTATGCAGTGCTGCCATAACCATGAGTGATAACACTGCGGC
CAACTTACTTCTGACAACGATCGGAGGACCGAAGGAGCTAACCGCTTTTTTGCACAACATGGGGGATCAT
GTAACTCGCCTTGATCGTTGGGAACCGGAGCTGAATGAAGCCATACCAAACGACGAGCGTGACACCACGA
TGCCTGTAGCAATGGCAACAACGTTGCGCAAACTATTAACTGGCGAACTACTTACTCTAGCTTCCCGGCA
ACAATTAATAGACTGGATGGAGGCGGATAAAGTTGCAGGACCACTTCTGCGCTCGGCCCTTCCGGCTGGC
TGGTTTATTGCTGATAAATCTGGAGCCGGTGAGCGTGGGTCTCGCGGTATCATTGCAGCACTGGGGCCAG
ATGGTAAGCCCTCCCGTATCGTAGTTATCTACACGACGGGGAGTCAGGCAACTATGGATGAACGAAATAG
ACAGATCGCTGAGATAGGTGCCTCACTGATTAAGCATTGGTAACTGTCAGACCAAGTTTACTCATATATA
CTTTAGATTGATTTAAAACTTCATTTTTAATTTAAAAGGATCTAGGTGAAGATCCTTTTTGATAATCTCA
TGACCAAAATCCCTTAACGTGAGTTTTCGTTCCACTGAGCGTCAGACCCCGTAGAAAAGATCAAAGGATC
TTCTTGAGATCCTTTTTTTCTGCGCGTAATCTGCTGCTTGCAAACAAAAAAACCACCGCTACCAGCGGTG
GTTTGTTTGCCGGATCAAGAGCTACCAACTCTTTTTCCGAAGGTAACTGGCTTCAGCAGAGCGCAGATAC
CAAATACTGTTCTTCTAGTGTAGCCGTAGTTAGGCCACCACTTCAAGAACTCTGTAGCACCGCCTACATA
CCTCGCTCTGCTAATCCTGTTACCAGTGGCTGCTGCCAGTGGCGATAAGTCGTGTCTTACCGGGTTGGAC
TCAAGACGATAGTTACCGGATAAGGCGCAGCGGTCGGGCTGAACGGGGGGTTCGTGCACACAGCCCAGCT
TGGAGCGAACGACCTACACCGAACTGAGATACCTACAGCGTGAGCTATGAGAAAGCGCCACGCTTCCCGA
AGGGAGAAAGGCGGACAGGTATCCGGTAAGCGGCAGGGTCGGAACAGGAGAGCGCACGAGGGAGCTTCCA
GGGGGAAACGCCTGGTATCTTTATAGTCCTGTCGGGTTTCGCCACCTCTGACTTGAGCGTCGATTTTTGT
GATGCTCGTCAGGGGGGCGGAGCCTATGGAAAAACGCCAGCAACGCGGCCTTTTTACGGTTCCTGGCCTT
TTGCTGGCCTTTTGCTCACATGT
Features (pLannotate 1.2.2; 22 found; start..end, strand, type, name):
     12..39      +  repeat_region  AAV2 ITR (fragment): inverted terminal repeat of adeno-associated virus serotype 2 inverted
     68..95      +  repeat_region  AAV2 ITR (fragment): inverted terminal repeat of adeno-associated virus serotype 2 inverted
    145..385     +  promoter       U6 promoter: RNA polymerase III promoter for human U6 snRNA
    414..489     +  misc_RNA       gRNA scaffold: guide RNA scaffold for the Streptococcus pyogenes CRISPR/Cas9 system
    503..743     +  promoter       U6 promoter: RNA polymerase III promoter for human U6 snRNA
    772..847     +  misc_RNA       gRNA scaffold: guide RNA scaffold for the Streptococcus pyogenes CRISPR/Cas9 system
    971..1213    -  CDS            C16orf89 (fragment): CP089_HUMAN - Experimental evidence at protein level: Swiss-Prot protein existence level 1. From Homo sapiens (Human).
   2571..2666    +  CDS            C14orf178 (fragment): CN178_HUMAN - Experimental evidence at transcript level: Swiss-Prot protein existence level 2. From Homo sapiens (Human).
   2900..2922    +  promoter       U6 promoter (fragment): RNA polymerase III promoter for human U6 snRNA
   2951..3026    +  misc_RNA       gRNA scaffold: guide RNA scaffold for the Streptococcus pyogenes CRISPR/Cas9 system
   3102..4127    +  CDS            cre: RECR_BPP1 - Experimental evidence at protein level: Swiss-Prot protein existence level 1. Catalyzes site-specific recombination between two 34-base- pair LOXP sites. Its role is to maintain the phage genome as a monomeric unit-copy plasmid in the lysogenic state. From Escherichia phage P1 (Bacteriophage P1).
   4128..4156    +  CDS            3xHA (fragment): three tandem HA epitope tags
   4158..4176    +  misc_feature   MCS (fragment): pBluescript multiple cloning site
   4176..4224    +  polyA_signal   poly(A) signal: synthetic polyadenylation signal
   4252..4392    +  repeat_region  AAV2 ITR: inverted terminal repeat of adeno-associated virus serotype 2 inverted
   4397..4448    -  misc_feature   bom (fragment): basis of mobility region from pBR322
   4467..4922    +  rep_origin     f1 ori (sequence partly withheld): f1 bacteriophage origin of replication; arrow indicates direction of (+) strand synthesis
   4923..4972    -  misc_feature   bom (fragment): basis of mobility region from pBR322
   5074..5109    -  CDS            rop (fragment): Rop protein, which maintains plasmids at low copy number; rop
   5204..5308    +  promoter       AmpR promoter: bla
   5309..6169    +  CDS            AmpR: β-lactamase; bla; confers resistance to ampicillin, carbenicillin, and related antibiotics
   6340..6928    +  rep_origin     ori: high-copy-number ColE1/pMB1/pBR322/pUC origin of replication
