[The description below was written by a language model from this plasmid's Addgene catalogue record and pLannotate feature annotations shown in this document.]
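Description:
pAAV-U6sgp53-mTSG-GFAPCre is an AAV transfer plasmid carrying a pooled CRISPR guide library, built on a pAAV backbone for mouse targeting and direct in vivo mutagenesis of leading tumor suppressor genes. In bacteria it is maintained at high copy through a ColE1/pUC-type origin and selected with ampicillin via the bla gene. An f1 origin is also present. The payload lies between AAV2 inverted terminal repeats, which allow the cassette to be packaged into recombinant AAV particles. One ITR is annotated in full and the other only as short fragments, which is common for these repeat-rich, recombination-prone elements.

Within the ITRs, two complete human U6 (RNA polymerase III) promoters each precede a Streptococcus pyogenes Cas9 guide RNA scaffold. From the plasmid name, one cassette expresses a fixed guide against p53. The other holds the variable "mTSG" library guides, which were inserted through SapI sites destroyed during cloning. Downstream is a Cre recombinase coding sequence with a fragment annotated as an HA epitope tag and a short synthetic polyadenylation signal. The name indicates a GFAP promoter driving Cre. This promoter is not itself annotated, but the roughly 2 kb region upstream of Cre contains only small human gene-fragment matches, which probably reflect that genomic promoter sequence. A further partial U6 fragment and a third scaffold are annotated just before Cre, and the record does not explain their role.

No Cas9 is encoded, so the design presumably relies on Cre activating a conditional Cas9 allele in GFAP-expressing cells of the host animal. The associated work used the library for an in vivo screen for functional suppressors in glioblastoma. Because this is a pool, the sequenced record represents one library member, and the depositor notes minor sequence discrepancies that do not affect function.
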