Addgene plasmid #100276: pAAV-U6sgp53-mTSG-GFAPCre
Purpose: AAV-CRISPR library for pool mutagenesis of top tumor suppressor genes
Depositing lab: Sidi Chen. Depositing organization: Yale University. Publication: AAV-mediated direct in vivo CRISPR screen identifies functional suppressors in glioblastoma. Chow RD, Guzman CD, Wang G, Schmidt F, Youngblood MW, Ye L, Errami Y, Dong MB, Martinez MA, Zhang S, Renauer P, Bilguvar K, Gunel M, Sharp PA, Zhang F, Platt RJ, Chen S. Nat Neurosci. 2017 Aug 14. doi: 10.1038/nn.4620. PubMed 28805815.
Backbone
  Vector backbone: pAAV
  Vector type: Mammalian Expression, Mouse Targeting, AAV, CRISPR, Synthetic Biology
Growth in bacteria
  Bacterial resistance: Ampicillin, 100 μg/mL
  Growth temperature: 37°C
  Growth strain: NEB Stable
  Copy number: High Copy
Gene/Insert
  Cloning method: Restriction Enzyme; 5′ cloning site SapI (destroyed during cloning); 3′ cloning site SapI (destroyed during cloning)
  Sequencing primers: 5′ aaagtggcaccgagtcggtgcTTTTTTtctagaagagggc; 3′ cccagcacagagagggaggtgg
Terms and licenses: Academic/Nonprofit Terms; Industry Terms: Not Available to Industry
Depositor comments: Please note that some sequence discrepancies were found between Addgene's quality control and the depositor's genbank sequence. The depositor noted that these discrepancies do NOT affect plasmid function.
How to cite: pAAV-U6sgp53-mTSG-GFAPCre was a gift from Sidi Chen (Addgene plasmid # 100276 ; http://n2t.net/addgene:100276 ; RRID:Addgene_100276)
